>Addgene plasmid #153755 | pGBW-m4133684 | addgene full sequence | sequence record 304474 | Addgene NGS Result
TCGTCGGGCATCGAATCTCGTCAGCTATCGTCAGCTTACCTTTTTGGCAGCGATCGCGGCTCCCGACATC
TTGGACCATTAGCTCCACAGGTATCTTCTTCCCTCTAGTGGTCATAACAGCAGCTTCAGCTACCTCTCAA
TTCAAAAAACCCCTCAAGACCCGTTTAGAGGCCCCAAGGGGTTATGCTATCAATCGTTGCGTTACACACA
CAAAAAACCAACACACATCCATCTTCGATGGATAGCGATTTTATTATCTAACTGCTGATCGAGTGTAGCC
AGATCTAGTAATCAATTACGGGGTCATTAGTTCATAGCCCATATATGGAGTTCCGCGTTACATAACTTAC
GGTAAATGGCCCGCCTGGCTGACCGCCCAACGACCCCCGCCCATTGACGTCAATAATGACGTATGTTCCC
ATAGTAACGCCAATAGGGACTTTCCATTGACGTCAATGGGTGGAGTATTTACGGTAAACTGCCCACTTGG
CAGTACATCAAGTGTATCATATGCCAAGTACGCCCCCTATTGACGTCAATGACGGTAAATGGCCCGCCTG
GCATTATGCCCAGTACATGACCTTATGGGACTTTCCTACTTGGCAGTACATCTACGTATTAGTCATCGCT
ATTACCATGCTGATGCGGTTTTGGCAGTACATCAATGGGCGTGGATAGCGGTTTGACTCACGGGGATTTC
CAAGTCTCCACCCCATTGACGTCAATGGGAGTTTGTTTTGGCACCAAAATCAACGGGACTTTCCAAAATG
TCGTAACAACTCCGCCCCATTGACGCAAATGGGCGGTAGGCGTGTACGGTGGGAGGTCTATATAAGCAGA
GCTGGTTTAGTGAACCGTCAGATCAGATCTTTGTCGATCCTACCATCCACTCGACACACCCGCCAGCGGC
CGCCACCATGGGCTATATAAACGTTTTCGCTTTTCCGTTTACGATATATAGTCTACTCTTGTGCAGAATG
AATTCTCGTAACTACATAGCACAAGTAGATGTAGTTAACTTTAATCTCACAGAAAACCTTTACTTTCAGT
CGGGACGGCGAATCCCGGGGCTGATAAATCCCTGGAAAAGGAGATGGAAGAAGAACTTTATTGCAGTGTC
TGCGGCTAACCGGTTCAAAAAGATCAGTTCAAGCGGCGCCCTAGATTACGACATTCCTACGACCGCCTCC
GAGAATCTCTATTTCCAGGGTGAATTTGGCTTGGCACAACATGACGAGGCCGTCGATAACAAGTTTAATA
AAGAACAGCAGAACGCTTTCTATGAGATCCTTCACTTACCAAATCTGAACGAAGAGCAACGCAACGCTTT
CATTCAGAGCCTGAAAGACGATCCCTCGCAGTCTGCAAATCTCCTGGCCGAAGCCAAGAAGCTGAATGAC
GCACAGGCTCCAAAAGTTGATAACAAGTTTAACAAGGAGCAGCAGAATGCTTTCTACGAGATATTGCACC
TTCCTAATCTGAATGAGGAACAAAGAAATGCATTTATCCAGTCCCTAAAAGACGATCCATCACAGAGTGC
CAACCTGCTTGCGGAAGCCAAAAAGCTCAATGATGCCCAGGCCCCGAAAGTAGACGCGAACCATCAATAA
GCTAGCTTGACTGACTGAGATACAGCGTACCTTCAGCTCACAGACATGATAAGATACATTGATGAGTTTG
GACAAACCACAACTAGAATGCAGTGAAAAAAATGCTTTATTTGTGAAATTTGTGATGCTATTGCTTTATT
TGTAACCATTATAAGCTGCAATAAACAAGTTAACAACAACAATTGCATTCATTTTATGTTTCAGGTTCAG
GGGGAGGTGTGGGAGGTTTTTTAAAGCAAGTAAAACCTCTACAAATGTGGTATTGGCCCATCTCTATCGG
TATCGTAGCATAACCCCTTGGGGCCTCTAAACGGGTCTTGAGGGGTTTTTTGTGCCCCTCGGGCCGGATT
GCTATCTACCGGCATTGGCGCAGAAAAAAATGCCTGATGCGACGCTGCGCGTCTTATACTCCCACATATG
CCAGATTCAGCAACGGATACGGCTTCCCCAACTTGCCCACTTCCATACGTGTCCTCCTTACCAGAAATTT
ATCCTTAAGGTCGTCAGCTATCCTGCAGGCGATCTCTCGATTTCGATCAAGACATTCCTTTAATGGTCTT
TTCTGGACACCACTAGGGGTCAGAAGTAGTTCATCAAACTTTCTTCCCTCCCTAATCTCATTGGTTACCT
TGGGCTATCGAAACTTAATTAACCAGTCAAGTCAGCTACTTGGCGAGATCGACTTGTCTGGGTTTCGACT
ACGCTCAGAATTGCGTCAGTCAAGTTCGATCTGGTCCTTGCTATTGCACCCGTTCTCCGATTACGAGTTT
CATTTAAATCATGTGAGCAAAAGGCCAGCAAAAGGCCAGGAACCGTAAAAAGGCCGCGTTGCTGGCGTTT
TTCCATAGGCTCCGCCCCCCTGACGAGCATCACAAAAATCGACGCTCAAGTCAGAGGTGGCGAAACCCGA
CAGGACTATAAAGATACCAGGCGTTTCCCCCTGGAAGCTCCCTCGTGCGCTCTCCTGTTCCGACCCTGCC
GCTTACCGGATACCTGTCCGCCTTTCTCCCTTCGGGAAGCGTGGCGCTTTCTCATAGCTCACGCTGTAGG
TATCTCAGTTCGGTGTAGGTCGTTCGCTCCAAGCTGGGCTGTGTGCACGAACCCCCCGTTCAGCCCGACC
GCTGCGCCTTATCCGGTAACTATCGTCTTGAGTCCAACCCGGTAAGACACGACTTATCGCCACTGGCAGC
AGCCACTGGTAACAGGATTAGCAGAGCGAGGTATGTAGGCGGTGCTACAGAGTTCTTGAAGTGGTGGCCT
AACTACGGCTACACTAGAAGAACAGTATTTGGTATCTGCGCTCTGCTGAAGCCAGTTACCTTCGGAAAAA
GAGTTGGTAGCTCTTGATCCGGCAAACAAACCACCGCTGGTAGCGGTGGTTTTTTTGTTTGCAAGCAGCA
GATTACGCGCAGAAAAAAAGGATCTCAAGAAGATCCTTTGATCTTTTCTACGGGGTCTGACGCTCAGTGG
AACGAAAACTCACGTTAAGGGATTTTGGTCATGAGATTATCAAAAAGGATCTTCACCTAGATCCTTTTAA
ATTAAAAATGAAGTTTTAAATCAATCTAAAGTATATATGAGTAAACTTGGTCTGACAGTTACCAATGCTT
AATCAGTGAGGCACCTATCTCAGCGATCTGTCTATTTCGTTCATCCATAGTTGCATTTAAATTTCCGAAC
TCTCCAAGGCCCTCGTCGGAAAATCTTCAAACCTTTCGTCCGATCCATCTTGCAGGCTACCTCTCGAACG
AACTATCGCAAGTCTCTTGGCCGGCCTTGCGCCTTGGCTATTGCTTGGCAGCGCCTATCGCCAGGTATTA
CTCCAATCCCGAATATCCGAGATCGGGATCACCCGAGAGAAGTTCAACCTACATCCTCAATCCCGATCTA
TCCGAGATCCGAGGAATATCGAAATCGGGGCGCGCCTGGTGTACCGAGAACGATCCTCTCAGTGCGAGTC
TCGACGATCCATATCGTTGCTTGGCAGTCAGCCAGTCGGAATCCAGCTTGGGACCCAGGAAGTCCAATCG
TCAGATATTGTACTCAAGCCTGGTCACGGCAGCGTACCGATCTGTTTAAACCTAGATATTGATAGTCTGA
TCGGTCAACGTATAATCGAGTCCTAGCTTTTGCAAACATCTATCAAGAGACAGGATCAGCAGGAGGCTTT
CGCATGAGTATTCAACATTTCCGTGTCGCCCTTATTCCCTTTTTTGCGGCATTTTGCCTTCCTGTTTTTG
CTCACCCAGAAACGCTGGTGAAAGTAAAAGATGCTGAAGATCAGTTGGGTGCGCGAGTGGGTTACATCGA
ACTGGATCTCAACAGCGGTAAGATCCTTGAGAGTTTTCGCCCCGAAGAACGCTTTCCAATGATGAGCACT
TTTAAAGTTCTGCTATGTGGCGCGGTATTATCCCGTATTGACGCCGGGCAAGAGCAACTCGGTCGCCGCA
TACACTATTCTCAGAATGACTTGGTTGAGTATTCACCAGTCACAGAAAAGCATCTTACGGATGGCATGAC
AGTAAGAGAATTATGCAGTGCTGCCATAACCATGAGTGATAACACTGCGGCCAACTTACTTCTGACAACG
ATTGGAGGACCGAAGGAGCTAACCGCTTTTTTGCACAACATGGGGGATCATGTAACTCGCCTTGATCGTT
GGGAACCGGAGCTGAATGAAGCCATACCAAACGACGAGCGTGACACCACGATGCCTGTAGCAATGGCAAC
AACCTTGCGTAAACTATTAACTGGCGAACTACTTACTCTAGCTTCCCGGCAACAGTTGATAGACTGGATG
GAGGCGGATAAAGTTGCAGGACCACTTCTGCGCTCGGCCCTTCCGGCTGGCTGGTTTATTGCTGATAAAT
CTGGAGCCGGTGAGCGTGGGTCTCGCGGTATCATTGCAGCACTGGGGCCAGATGGTAAGCCCTCCCGTAT
CGTAGTTATCTACACGACGGGGAGTCAGGCAACTATGGATGAACGAAATAGACAGATCGCTGAGATAGGT
GCCTCACTGATTAAGCATTGGTAACCGATTCTAGGTGCATTGGCGCAGAAAAAAATGCCTGATGCGACGC
TGCGCGTCTTATACTCCCACATATGCCAGATTCAGCAACGGATACGGCTTCCCCAACTTGCCCACTTCCA
TACGTGTCCTCCTTACCAGAAATTTATCCTTAAGATCCCGAATCGTTTAAACTCGACTCTGGCTCTATCG
AATCTCCGTCGTTTCGAGCTTACGCGAACAGCCGTGGCGCTCATTTGC
Features (pLannotate 1.2.2; 18 found; start..end, strand, type, name):
     67..138     +  misc_feature   5' β-globin insulator: insulator upstream of the human β-globin locus (Farrell et al., 2002)
    143..189     -  terminator     T7 terminator: transcription terminator for bacteriophage T7 RNA polymerase
    207..255     -  polyA_signal   poly(A) signal: synthetic polyadenylation signal
    336..639     +  enhancer       CMV enhancer: human cytomegalovirus immediate early enhancer
    712..729     -  promoter       CMV promoter (fragment): human cytomegalovirus (CMV) immediate early promoter
    792..843     +  promoter       CMVd2 promoter: truncated human cytomegalovirus (CMV) immediate early promoter that yields moderately reduced expression relative to the full-length promoter
    962..1021    +  ncRNA          Corona pk3: Accession: RF00165 - Coronavirus 3' UTR pseudoknot
   1086..1163    +  CDS            MYLK2 (fragment): MYLK2_HUMAN - Experimental evidence at protein level: Swiss-Prot protein existence level 1. Implicated in the level of global muscle contraction and cardiac function. Phosphorylates a specific serine in the N-terminus of a myosin light chain. From Homo sapiens (Human).
   1245..1595    +  CDS            spa (fragment): SPA_STAAU - Experimental evidence at protein level: Swiss-Prot protein existence level 1. Plays a role in the inhibition of the host innate and adaptive immune responses. Possesses five immunoglobulin-binding domains that capture both the fragment crystallizable region (Fc region) and the Fab region (part of Ig that identifies antigen) of immunoglobulins (By similarity). In turn, Staphylococcus aureus is protected from phagocytic killing via inhibition of Ig Fc region. In addition, the host elicited B-cell response is prevented due to a decrease of antibody-secreting cell proliferation that en
   1660..1781    -  polyA_signal   SV40 poly(A) signal: SV40 polyadenylation signal
   1804..1873    -  CDS            large T antigen (fragment): large T antigen from SV40 (simian virus 40)
   1896..1942    +  terminator     T7 terminator: transcription terminator for bacteriophage T7 RNA polymerase
   1972..2108    +  terminator     rrnG terminator: transcription terminator from the E. coli ribosomal RNA rrnG operon (Albrechtsen et al., 1991)
   2153..2224    +  misc_feature   3' β-globin insulator: insulator downstream of the human β-globin locus (Farrell et al., 2002)
   2450..3038    -  rep_origin     ori: high-copy-number ColE1/pMB1/pBR322/pUC origin of replication
   3210..3274    -  CDS            bla(M) (fragment): β-lactamase lacking the signal sequence; bla(M); allows cytosolic expression of β-lactamase
   3784..4644    +  CDS            AmpR: β-lactamase; bla; confers resistance to ampicillin, carbenicillin, and related antibiotics
   4657..4793    +  terminator     rrnG terminator: transcription terminator from the E. coli ribosomal RNA rrnG operon (Albrechtsen et al., 1991)
