[The description below was written by a language model from this plasmid's Addgene catalogue record and pLannotate feature annotations shown in this document.]
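Description:
pGBW-m4133684 is a mammalian expression plasmid built on the pTwist_CMV_6 backbone for producing the wild-type ORF10 protein of SARS-CoV-2. It is maintained in E. coli as a high-copy plasmid through a ColE1/pUC-type origin and selected with ampicillin via a full-length β-lactamase gene. A short additional β-lactamase fragment is also annotated elsewhere in the backbone. No mammalian selection marker appears in the feature table, which is consistent with transient transfection, although the record does not state this explicitly.

The expression cassette is driven by the human cytomegalovirus immediate early enhancer and promoter; the annotation software recognises the promoter region only as fragments and as a truncated CMV variant. The small ORF10 insert, about 110 bp, is not labelled as a coding feature. Instead, the region downstream of the promoter is flagged as a coronavirus 3' UTR pseudoknot motif, which probably reflects the position of ORF10 near the 3' end of the viral genome. The catalogue lists a C-terminal, TEV-cleavable TAP tag supplied by the backbone. This matches the annotated fragments of human myosin light chain kinase 2 (likely a calmodulin-binding peptide) and Staphylococcus aureus protein A (IgG-binding domains), the two classical modules of a tandem affinity purification tag. An SV40 polyadenylation signal follows the fusion.

The cassette is flanked by β-globin insulator elements, T7 and rrnG terminators and a synthetic poly(A) signal, which shield it from read-through transcription. The tag design suits two-step affinity purification of ORF10 and identification of its host interaction partners.
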