Addgene plasmid #153755: pGBW-m4133684
Purpose: Mammalian expression plasmid for SARS-CoV-2 ORF10 protein
Depositing lab: Ginkgo Bioworks & Benjie Chen. Depositing organization: Ginkgo Bioworks.
Backbone
  Vector backbone: pTwist_CMV_6
  Backbone size w/o insert (bp): 4180
  Vector type: Mammalian Expression
Growth in bacteria
  Bacterial resistance: Ampicillin, 100 μg/mL
  Growth temperature: 37°C
  Growth strain: DH5alpha
  Copy number: High Copy
Gene/Insert
  Gene/Insert name: SARS-CoV-2 ORF10 protein
  Species: Severe acute respiratory syndrome coronavirus 2
  Insert size (bp): 110
  Mutation: wt
  Entrez Gene: ORF10 (a.k.a. GU280_gp11)
  Promoter: CMV
  Tag / fusion protein: Cleavable TEV;TapTag (C terminal on backbone)
  Cloning method: Unknown
Resource information
  A portion of this plasmid was derived from a plasmid made by: GinkgoBioworks
Depositor comments: NCBI reference sequence: 43740576
How to cite: pGBW-m4133684 was a gift from Ginkgo Bioworks & Benjie Chen (Addgene plasmid # 153755 ; http://n2t.net/addgene:153755 ; RRID:Addgene_153755)
