>Addgene plasmid #153755 | pGBW-m4133684 | addgene partial sequence | sequence record 298595 | pGalW-R 5'-AAAGGGAATAAGGGCGACAC-3'
AAGCCTCCTGCTGATCCTGTCTCTTGATAGATGTTTGCAAAAGCTAGGACTCGATTATACGTTGACCGAT
CAGACTATCAATATCTAGGTTTAAACAGATCGGTACGCTGCCGTGACCAGGCTTGAGTACAATATCTGAC
GATTGGACTTCCTGGGTCCCAAGCTGGATTCCGACTGGCTGACTGCCAAGCAACGATATGGATCGTCGAG
ACTCGCACTGAGAGGATCGTTCTCGGTACACCAGGCGCGCCCCGATTTCGATATTCCTCGGATCTCGGAT
AGATCGGGATTGAGGATGTAGGTTGAACTTCTCTCGGGTGATCCCGATCTCGGATATTCGGGATTGGAGT
AATACCTGGCGATAGGCGCTGCCAAGCAATAGCCAAGGCGCAAGGCCGGCCAAGAGACTTGCGATAGTTC
GTTCGAGAGGTAGCCTGCAAGATGGATCGGACGAAAGGTTTGAAGATTTTCCGACGAGGGCCTTGGAGAG
TTCGGAAATTTAAATGCAACTATGGATGAACGAAATAGACAGATCGCTGAGATAGGTGCCTCACTGATTA
AGCATTGGTAACTGTCAGACCAAGTTTACTCATATATACTTTAGATTGATTTAAAACTTCATTTTTAATT
TAAAAGGATCTAGGTGAAGATCCTTTTTGATAATCTCATGACCAAAATCCCTTAACGTGAGTTTTCGTTC
CACTGAGCGTCAGACCCCGTAGAAAAGATCAAAGGATCTTCTTGAGATCCTTTTTTTCTGCGCGTAATCT
GCTGCTTGCAAACAAAAAAACCACCGCTACCAGCGGTGGTTTGTTTGCCGGATCAAGAGCTACCAACTCT
TTTTCCGAAGGTAACTGGCTTCAGCAGAGCGCAGATACCAAATACTGTTCTTCTAGTGTAGCCGTAGTTA
GGCCACCACTTCAAGAACTCTGTAGCACCGCCTACATACCTCGCTCTGCTAATCCTGTTACCAGTGGCTG
CTGCCAGTGGCGAT
