>Addgene plasmid #153755 | pGBW-m4133684 | addgene partial sequence | sequence record 298596 | CMV-F 5'-CGCAAATGGGCGGTAGGCGTG-3'
TCAGATCAGATCTTTGTCGATCCTACCATCCACTCGACACACCCGCCAGCGGCCGCCACCATGGGCTATA
TAAACGTTTTCGCTTTTCCGTTTACGATATATAGTCTACTCTTGTGCAGAATGAATTCTCGTAACTACAT
AGCACAAGTAGATGTAGTTAACTTTAATCTCACAGAAAACCTTTACTTTCAGTCGGGACGGCGAATCCCG
GGGCTGATAAATCCCTGGAAAAGGAGATGGAAGAAGAACTTTATTGCAGTGTCTGCGGCTAACCGGTTCA
AAAAGATCAGTTCAAGCGGCGCCCTAGATTACGACATTCCTACGACCGCCTCCGAGAATCTCTATTTCCA
GGGTGAATTTGGCTTGGCACAACATGACGAGGCCGTCGATAACAAGTTTAATAAAGAACAGCAGAACGCT
TTCTATGAGATCCTTCACTTACCAAATCTGAACGAAGAGCAACGCAACGCTTTCATTCAGAGCCTGAAAG
ACGATCCCTCGCAGTCTGCAAATCTCCTGGCCGAAGCCAAGAAGCTGAATGACGCACAGGCTCCAAAAGT
TGATAACAAGTTTAACAAGGAGCAGCAGAATGCTTTCTACGAGATATTGCACCTTCCTAATCTGAATGAG
GAACAAAGAAATGCATTTATCCAGTCCCTAAAAGACGATCCATCACAGAGTGCCAACCTGCTTGCGGAAG
CCAAAAAGCTCAATGATGCCCAGGCCCCGAAAGTAGACGCGAACCATCAATAAGCTAGCTTGACTGACTG
AGATACAGCGTACCTTCAGCTCACAGACATGATAAGATACATTGATGAGTTTGGACAAACCACAACTAGA
ATGCAGTGAAAAAAATGCTTTATTTGTGAAATTTGTGATGCTATTGCTTTATTTGTAACCATTATAAGCT
GCAATAAACAAGTTAACAACAACAATTGCAT
